>Addgene plasmid #244625 | CL20_mEGFP_FOidr_073 | addgene full sequence | sequence record 487982 | Addgene NGS Result
AAAAAAAATCTAACCTCAAGTCAAGGCTTTTCTATGGAATAAGGAATGGACAGCAGGGGGCTGTTTCATA
TACTGATGACCTCTTTATAGCCAACCTTTGTTCATGGCAGCCAGCATATGGGCATATGTTGCCAAACTCT
AAACCAAATACTCATTCTGATGTTTTAAATGATTTGCCCTCCCATATGTCCTTCCGAGTGAGAGACACAA
AAAATTCCAACACACTATTGCAATGAAAATAAATTTCCTTTATTAGCCAGAAGTCAGATGCTCAAGGGGC
TTCATGATGTCCCCATAATTTTTGGCAGAGGGAAAAAGATCTGCTAGCTCGAGCAGCTGAAGCTTTATTG
AGGCTTAAGCAGTGGGTTCCCTAGTTAGCCAGAGAGCTCCCAGGCTCAGATCTGGTCTAACCAGAGAGAC
CCAGTACAGGCAAAAAGCAGATCTTGTCTTCTTTGGGAGTGAATTAGCCCTTCCAGTCCCCCCTTTTCTT
TTAAAAAGTGGCTAAGATCTACAGCTGCCTTGTAAGTCATTGGTCTTAAAGGTACCGTAATCTTATCTAG
AACCGGTTCATTTATTCGGCTGGAAAGTATAGGGTGAGTGATCGTTGCTGGTTTCCACGGCGACCTGTTG
CTGGCCTGATGCCTCCTCTACAGGTACAGCGGTAGTTTGCATGTGAGCATACTGAGGTAAGTAAGCACCT
TGCATCGCGCTGGTCGCGGGCATATATGTCCCCGTACTACCCAATGAAAGGTGGCTCATTTGCTGTGCTA
ACGGTGAGATCATAGAAGCCGGTTGCAAACTCATCGTATGCTCCATACTGGGAGTTAACACCGCACCGGG
ATGTTGCAAAATATATGGTTGGGGCTGCATCCAACTCGGAGATTGTACTTGATAAGCGGAAACGGGCGAC
GCGATATAGGGCGTGATACTGGTTTGAGTAATCATACGATTCGTCGCGATACTGTAGGGAGAAGGATAAA
AACCGTTCTGAATCCGGGAAGCGGCCGCACTTCCCCCGGAGCCTCCGCTTCCGCCCTTGTACAGCTCGTC
CATGCCGAGAGTGATCCCGGCGGCGGTCACGAACTCCAGCAGGACCATGTGATCGCGCTTCTCGTTGGGG
TCTTTGCTCAGCTTGGACTGGGTGCTCAGGTAGTGGTTGTCGGGCAGCAGCACGGGGCCGTCGCCGATGG
GGGTGTTCTGCTGGTAGTGGTCGGCGAGCTGCACGCTGCCGTCCTCGATGTTGTGGCGGATCTTGAAGTT
CACCTTGATGCCGTTCTTCTGCTTGTCGGCCATGATATAGACGTTGTGGCTGTTGTAGTTGTACTCCAGC
TTGTGCCCCAGGATGTTGCCGTCCTCCTTGAAGTCGATGCCCTTCAGCTCGATGCGGTTCACCAGGGTGT
CGCCCTCGAACTTCACCTCGGCGCGGGTCTTGTAGTTGCCGTCGTCCTTGAAGAAGATGGTGCGCTCCTG
GACGTAGCCTTCGGGCATGGCGGACTTGAAGAAGTCGTGCTGCTTCATGTGGTCGGGGTAGCGGCTGAAG
CACTGCACGCCGTAGGTCAGGGTGGTCACGAGGGTGGGCCAGGGCACGGGCAGCTTGCCGGTGGTGCAGA
TGAACTTCAGGGTCAGCTTGCCGTAGGTGGCATCGCCCTCGCCCTCGCCGGACACGCTGAACTTGTGGCC
GTTTACGTCGCCGTCCAGCTCGACCAGGATGGGCACCACCCCGGTGAACAGCTCCTCGCCCTTGCTCACC
ATGGTGGCGACCGGTGGATCCCGGGCCCGCGGTACCGTCGACTGCAGAATTCGGTTCACTAAACGAGCCC
GGTTCACTAAACGAGCTCTGCTTATATAGACCTCCCACCGTACACGCCTACCGCCCATTTGCGTCAATGG
GGCGGAGTTGTTACGACATTTTGGAAAGTCCCGTTGATTTTGGTGCCAAAACAAACTCCCATTGACGTCA
ATGGGGTGGAGACTTGGAAATCCCCGTGAGTCAAACCGCTATCCACGCCCATTGATGTACTGCCAAAACC
GCATCACCATGGTAATAGCGATGACTAATACGTAGATGTACTGCCAAGTAGGAAAGTCCCATAAGGTCAT
GTACTGGGCATAATGCCAGGCGGGCCATTTACCGTCATTGACGTCAATAGGGGGCGTACTTGGCATATGA
TACACTTGATGTACTGCCAAGTGGGCAGTTTACCGTAAATACTCCACCCATTGACGTCAATGGAAAGTCC
CTATTGGCGTTACTATGGGAACATACGTCATTATTGACGTCAATGGGCGGGGGTCGTTGGGCGGTCAGCC
AGGCGGGCCATTTACCGTAAGTTATGTAACGCGGAACTCCATATATGGGCTATGAACTAATGACCCCGTA
ATTGATTACTATTAATAACTAGCACGCGTTCGAAGCTTGAGCTCGGTCCCCTCGGGGTTGGGAGGTGGGT
CTGAAACGATAATGGTGAATATCCCTGCCTAACTCTATTCACTATAGAAAGTACAGCAAAAACTATTCTT
AAACCTACCAAGCCTCCTACTATCATTATGAATAATTTTATATACCACAGCCAATTTGTTATGTTAAACC
AATTCCACAAACTTGCCCATTTATCTAATTCCAATAATTCTTGTTCATTCTTTTCTTGCTGGTTTTGCGA
TTCTTCAATTAAGGAGTGTATTAAGCTTGTGTAATTGTTAATTTCTCTGTCCCACTCCATCCAGGTCGTG
TGATTCCAAATCTGTTCCAGAGATTTATTACTCCAACTAGCATTCCAAGGCACAGCAGTGGTGCAAATGA
GTTTTCCAGAGCAACCCCAAATCCCCAGGAGCTGTTGATCCTTTAGGTATCTTTCCACAGCCAGGATTCT
TGCCTGGAGCTGCTTGATGCCCCAGACTGTGAGTTGCAACAGATGCTGTTGCGCCTCAATAGCCCTCAGC
AAATTGTTCTGCTGCTGCACTATACCAGACAATAATTGTCTGGCCTGTACCGTCAGCGTCATTGACGCTG
CGCCCATAGTGCTTCCTGCTGCTCCCAAGAACCCAAGGAACAAAGCTCCTATTCCCACTGCTCTTTTTTC
TCTCTGCACCACTCTTCTCTTTGCCTTGGTGGGTGCTACTCCTAATGGTTCAATTTTTACTACTTTATAT
TTATATAATTCACTTCTCCAATTGTCCCTCATATCTCCTCCTTATGGTGTTTTACTAAACTTTTCCATGT
TCTAATCCTCATCCTGTCTACTTGCCACACAATCATCACCTGCCATCTGTTTTCCATAATCCCTAATGAT
CTTTGCTTTTCTTCTTGGCACTACTTTTATGTCACTATTATCTTGTATTACTACTGCCCCTTCACCTTTC
CAGAGGAGCTTTGCTGGTCCTTTCCAAAGTGGATTTCTGCTGTCCCTGTAATAAACCCGAAAATTTTGAA
TTTTTGTAATTTGTTTTTGTAATTCTTTAGTTTGTATGTCTGTTGCTATTATGTCTACTATTCTTTCCCC
TGCACTGTACCCCCCAATCCCCCCTTTTCTTTTAAAATTGTGGATGAATACTGCCATTTGTACTGCTGTC
TTAAGATGTTCAGCCTGATCTCTTACCTGTCCTATAATTTTCTTTAATTCTTTATTCATAGATTCTACTA
CTCCTTGACTTTGGGGATTGTAGGGAATTTCCAGGTCTGAAGATCCTGCTGCTTGCTGTGCTTTTTTCTT
ACTTTTGTTTTGCTCTTCCTCTATCTTGTCTAAAGCTTCCTTGGTGTCTTTTATCTCTATCCTTTGATGC
ACACAATAGAGGGTTGCTACTGTATTATATAATGATCTAAGTTCTTCTGATCCTGTCTGAAGGGATGGTT
GTAGCTGTCCCAGTATTTGTCTACAGCCTTCTGATGTTTCTAACAGGCCAGTATTAACTGCGAATCGTTC
TAGCTCCCTGCTTGCCCATACTATATGTTTTAATTTATATTTTTTCTTTCCCCCTGGCCTTAACCGAATT
TTTTCCCATCGCGATCTAATTCTCCCCCGCTTAATACTGACGCTCTCGCACCCATCTCTCTCCTTCTAGC
CTCCGCTAGTCAAAATTTTTGGCGTACTCACCAGTCGCCGCCCCTCGCCTCTTGCCGTGCGCGCTTCAGC
AAGCCGAGTCCTGCGTCGAGAGAGCTCCTCTGGTTTCCCTTTCGCTTTCAAGTCCCTGTTCGGGCGCCAC
TGCTAGAGATTTTCCACACTGACTAAAAGGGTCTGAGGGATCTCTAGTTACCAGAGTCACACAACAGACG
GGCACACACTACTTGAAGCACTCAAGGCAAGCTTTATTGAGGCTTAAGCAGTGGGTTCCCTAGTTAGCCA
GAGAGCTCCCAGGCTCAGATCTGGTCTAACCAGAGAGACCCAGTACAGGCAAAAAGCAGCTGCTTATATG
CAGGATCTGAGGGCTCGCCACTCCCCAGTCCCGCCCAGGCCACGCCTCCCATGGTAATAGCGATGACTAA
TACGTAGATGTACTGCCAAGTAGGAAAGTCCCATAAGGTCATGTACTGGGCATAATGCCAGGCGGGCCAT
TTACCGTCATTGACGTCAATAGGGGGCGTACTTGGCATATGATACACTTGATGTACTGCCAAGTGGGCAG
TTTACCGTAAATACTCCACCCATTGACGTCAATGGAAAGTCCCTATTGGCGTTACTATGGGAACATACGT
CATTATTGACGTCAATGGGCGGGGGTCGTTGGGCGGTCAGCCAGGCGGGCCATTTACCGTAAGTTATGTA
ACGCGGAACTCCATATATGGGCTATGAACTAATGACCCCGTAATTGATTACTATTAATAACTAGTCAATA
ATCAATGTCGACCCAGGTGGCACTTTTCGGGGAAATGTGCGCGGAACCCCTATTTGTTTATTTTTCTAAA
TACATTCAAATATGTATCCGCTCATGAGACAATAACCCTGATAAATGCTTCAATAATATTGAAAAAGGAA
GAGTATGAGTATTCAACATTTCCGTGTCGCCCTTATTCCCTTTTTTGCGGCATTTTGCCTTCCTGTTTTT
GCTCACCCAGAAACGCTGGTGAAAGTAAAAGATGCTGAAGATCAGTTGGGTGCACGAGTGGGTTACATCG
AACTGGATCTCAACAGCGGTAAGATCCTTGAGAGTTTTCGCCCCGAAGAACGTTTTCCAATGATGAGCAC
TTTTAAAGTTCTGCTATGTGGCGCGGTATTATCCCGTATTGACGCCGGGCAAGAGCAACTCGGTCGCCGC
ATACACTATTCTCAGAATGACTTGGTTGAGTACTCACCAGTCACAGAAAAGCATCTTACGGATGGCATGA
CAGTAAGAGAATTATGCAGTGCTGCCATAACCATGAGTGATAACACTGCGGCCAACTTACTTCTGACAAC
GATCGGAGGACCGAAGGAGCTAACCGCTTTTTTGCACAACATGGGGGATCATGTAACTCGCCTTGATCGT
TGGGAACCGGAGCTGAATGAAGCCATACCAAACGACGAGCGTGACACCACGATGCCTGTAGCAATGGCAA
CAACGTTGCGCAAACTATTAACTGGCGAACTACTTACTCTAGCTTCCCGGCAACAATTAATAGACTGGAT
GGAGGCGGATAAAGTTGCAGGACCACTTCTGCGCTCGGCCCTTCCGGCTGGCTGGTTTATTGCTGATAAA
TCTGGAGCCGGTGAGCGTGGGTCTCGCGGTATCATTGCAGCACTGGGGCCAGATGGTAAGCCCTCCCGTA
TCGTAGTTATCTACACGACGGGGAGTCAGGCAACTATGGATGAACGAAATAGACAGATCGCTGAGATAGG
TGCCTCACTGATTAAGCATTGGTAACTGTCAGACCAAGTTTACTCATATATACTTTAGATTGATTTAAAA
CTTCATTTTTAATTTAAAAGGATCTAGGTGAAGATCCTTTTTGATAATCTCATGACCAAAATCCCTTAAC
GTGAGTTTTCGTTCCACTGAGCGTCAGACCCCGTAGAAAAGATCAAAGGATCTTCTTGAGATCCTTTTTT
TCTGCGCGTAATCTGCTGCTTGCAAACAAAAAAACCACCGCTACCAGCGGTGGTTTGTTTGCCGGATCAA
GAGCTACCAACTCTTTTTCCGAAGGTAACTGGCTTCAGCAGAGCGCAGATACCAAATACTGTTCTTCTAG
TGTAGCCGTAGTTAGGCCACCACTTCAAGAACTCTGTAGCACCGCCTACATACCTCGCTCTGCTAATCCT
GTTACCAGTGGCTGCTGCCAGTGGCGATAAGTCGTGTCTTACCGGGTTGGACTCAAGACGATAGTTACCG
GATAAGGCGCAGCGGTCGGGCTGAACGGGGGGTTCGTGCACACAGCCCAGCTTGGAGCGAACGACCTACA
CCGAACTGAGATACCTACAGCGTGAGCTATGAGAAAGCGCCACGCTTCCCGAAGGGAGAAAGGCGGACAG
GTATCCGGTAAGCGGCAGGGTCGGAACAGGAGAGCGCACGAGGGAGCTTCCAGGGGGAAACGCCTGGTAT
CTTTATAGTCCTGTCGGGTTTCGCCACCTCTGACTTGAGCGTCGATTTTTGTGATGCTCGTCAGGGGGGC
GGAGCCTATGGAAAAACGCCAGCAACGCGGCCTTTTTACGGTTCCTGGCCTTTTGCTGGCCTTTTGCTCA
CATGTTCTTTCCTGCGTTATCCCCTGCTTCTGTGGATAACCGTATTACCGCCTTTGAGTGAGCTGATACC
GCTCGCCGCAGCCGAACGACCGAGCGCAGCGAGTCAGTGAGCGAGGAAGCGGAAGAGCGCCCAATACGCA
AACCGCCTCTCCCCGCGCGTTGGCCGATTCATTAATGCAGCGGATCCAGACATGATAAGATACATTGATG
AGTTTGGACAAACCACAACTAGAATGCAGTGAAAAAAATGCTTTATTTGTGAAATTTGTGATGCTATTGC
TTTATTTGTAACCATTATAAGCTGCAATAAACAAGTTAGCTTTTTGCAAAAGCCTAGGCCTCCAAAAAAG
CCTCCTCACTACTTCTGGAATAGCTCAGAGGCCGAGGCGGCCTCGGCCTCTGCATAAATAAAAAAAATTA
GTCAGCCATGGGGCGGAGAATGGGCGGAACTGGGCGGAGTTAGGGGCGGGATGGGCGGAGTTAGGGGCGG
GACTATGGTTGCTGACTAATTGAGATGCGGATCCGCTGGCACGACAGGTTTCCCGACTGGAAAGCGGGCA
GTGAGCGCAACGCAATTAATGTGAGTTAGCTCACTCATTAGGCACCCCAGGCTTTACACTTTATGCTTCC
GGCTCGTATGTTGTGTGGAATTGTGAGCGGATAACAATTTCACACAGGAAACAGCTATGACCATGATTAC
GCCAAGCTTGGGCTGCAGGTCGAGGGATCTCCATAAGAGAAGAGGGACAGCTATGACTGGGAGTAGTCAG
GAGAGGAGGAAAAATCTGGCTAGTAAAACATGTAAGGAAAATTTTAGGGATGTTAAAGAAAAAAATAACA
CAAAACAAAATAT
Features (pLannotate 1.2.2; 29 found; start..end, strand, type, name):
    199..254     -  polyA_signal   β-globin poly(A) signal: rabbit β-globin polyadenylation signal (Gil and Proudfoot, 1987)
    340..475     -  LTR            3' LTR (ΔU3) (fragment): self-inactivating 3' long terminal repeat (LTR) from HIV-1
    477..545     -  CDS            nef (fragment): NEF_HV1Z2 - Experimental evidence at protein level: Swiss-Prot protein existence level 1. Extracellular Nef protein targets CD4(+) T-lymphocytes for apoptosis by interacting with CXCR4 surface receptors. From Human immunodeficiency virus type 1 group M subtype D (isolate Z2/CDC-Z34) (HIV-1).
    571..1080    -  CDS            RBMS1 (fragment): RBMS1_HUMAN - Also known as C2orf12, MSSP, MSSP1, SCR2. Experimental evidence at protein level: Swiss-Prot protein existence level 1. Single-stranded DNA binding protein that interacts with the region upstream of the MYC gene. Binds specifically to the DNA sequence motif 5'-[AT]CT[AT][AT]T-3'. Probably has a role in DNA replication. From Homo sapiens (Human).
   1036..1752    -  CDS            mEGFP: mEGFP is a basic (constitutively fluorescent) green fluorescent protein published in 2002, derived from Aequorea victoria. It has moderate acid sensitivity.
   1766..1803    -  misc_feature   MCS (fragment): multiple cloning site
   1802..1818    -  promoter       tight TRE promoter (fragment): Tet-responsive promoter PTight, consisting of seven tet operator sequences followed by the minimal CMV promoter
   1834..2037    -  promoter       CMV promoter: human cytomegalovirus (CMV) immediate early promoter
   2038..2341    -  enhancer       CMV enhancer: human cytomegalovirus immediate early enhancer
   2409..2425    -  misc_feature   MCS (fragment): multiple cloning site
   2425..2450    -  CDS            Rev (fragment): human immunodeficiency virus 1 (HIV-1) Rev protein; rev; enhances nuclear export of unspliced and incompletely spliced viral mRNAs
   2827..3060    -  misc_feature   RRE: The Rev response element (RRE) of HIV-1 allows for Rev-dependent mRNA export from the nucleus to the cytoplasm.
   3194..3277    -  CDS            vif (fragment): VIF_HV1BR - Experimental evidence at protein level: Swiss-Prot protein existence level 1. Counteracts the innate antiviral activity of host APOBEC3F and APOBEC3G. Forms a complex with host APOBEC3F and APOBEC3G thus preventing the entry of these lethally hypermutating enzymes into progeny virions. Recruits an active E3 ubiquitin ligase complex composed of elongin BC, CUL5, and RBX2 to induce polyubiquitination of APOBEC3G and APOBEC3F. In turn, they are directed to the 26S proteasome for degradation. Vif interaction with APOBEC3G also blocks its cytidine deaminase activity in a proteasome-inde
   3420..3537    -  misc_feature   cPPT/CTS: central polypurine tract and central termination sequence of HIV-1
   3686..4045    -  CDS            HIV-1 gag (fragment): gag protein from human immunodeficiency virus 1; gag
   4029..4154    -  misc_feature   HIV-1 Ψ: packaging signal of human immunodeficiency virus type 1
   4201..4458    -  LTR            5' LTR (truncated): truncated 5' long terminal repeat (LTR) from HIV-1
   4460..4839    -  enhancer       CMV enhancer: human cytomegalovirus immediate early enhancer
   4870..4974    +  promoter       AmpR promoter: bla
   4975..5835    +  CDS            AmpR: β-lactamase; bla; confers resistance to ampicillin, carbenicillin, and related antibiotics
   6006..6594    +  rep_origin     ori: high-copy-number ColE1/pMB1/pBR322/pUC origin of replication
   6777..6831    +  CDS            lacI (fragment): lac repressor; lacI; The lac repressor binds to the lac operator to inhibit transcription in E. coli. This inhibition can be relieved by adding lactose or isopropyl-β-D-thiogalactopyranoside (IPTG).
   6833..6967    -  polyA_signal   SV40 poly(A) signal: SV40 polyadenylation signal
   6987..7122    -  rep_origin     SV40 ori: SV40 origin of replication
   7146..7168    -  promoter       SV40 promoter (fragment): SV40 enhancer and early promoter
   7175..7214    +  CDS            lacI (fragment): lac repressor; lacI; The lac repressor binds to the lac operator to inhibit transcription in E. coli. This inhibition can be relieved by adding lactose or isopropyl-β-D-thiogalactopyranoside (IPTG).
   7227..7248    +  protein_bind   CAP binding site: CAP binding activates transcription in the presence of cAMP. E. coli catabolite activator protein
   7263..7293    +  promoter       lac promoter: promoter for the E. coli lac operon
   7301..7317    +  protein_bind   lac operator: The lac repressor binds to the lac operator to inhibit transcription in E. coli. This inhibition can be relieved by adding lactose or isopropyl-β-D-thiogalactopyranoside (IPTG). lac repressor encoded by lacI
