[The description below was written by a language model from this plasmid's Addgene catalogue record and pLannotate feature annotations shown in this document.]
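Description:
CL20_mEGFP_FOidr_073 is a mammalian expression plasmid built on the CL20 backbone. The catalogue lists it only as a mammalian expression vector, but the feature table shows the architecture of a self-inactivating HIV-1 lentiviral transfer vector. In bacteria it is maintained through a high-copy ColE1/pUC-type origin and selected with ampicillin via the β-lactamase gene. The recombination-reducing host strain listed for growth fits the presence of repeated LTR sequences. The viral portion begins with a CMV enhancer fused to a truncated 5' LTR, which would drive Tat-independent transcription of the genomic RNA in packaging cells. This is followed by the Ψ packaging signal with a partial gag sequence, the cPPT/CTS, the Rev response element, and a ΔU3 3' LTR backed by a rabbit β-globin polyadenylation signal. Short vif, rev and nef matches appear to be residual HIV-1 sequence rather than functional genes. An SV40 origin and poly(A) signal and lac promoter/operator remnants lie in the plasmid backbone.

The payload sits between the RRE and the 3' LTR. An internal CMV enhancer/promoter drives monomeric EGFP fused at its C terminus to FOidr_073, so the fluorescent tag is N-terminal to the insert. FOidr_073 is an unmutated intrinsically disordered region taken from the human fusion protein ITGB6_RBMS1, and the depositor's comment suggests it spans residues 385–525 of that fusion. The annotation detects only RBMS1-derived sequence in this segment. No WPRE or mammalian selection marker is annotated. The construct is meant for expressing the fluorescently tagged IDR in mammalian cells, and the associated publication concerns links between protein condensate formation and RNA biology.
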