Addgene plasmid #244625: CL20_mEGFP_FOidr_073
Purpose: Express mEGFP-tagged intrinsically disordered protein (IDR), FOidr_073, derived from human fusion protein ITGB6_RBMS1
Depositing lab: Richard Kriwacki. Depositing organization: St. Jude Children's Research Hospital. Publication: Proteome-wide computational analyses reveal links between protein condensate formation and RNA biology. Maiti S, Tripathi S, Baggett DW, Phillips AH, Park CG, Wang J, Wahiduzzaman, Freyaldenhoven WT, Kinger S, Pioso BJ, Bollinger JC, Somjee R, Lang B, Babu MM, Kriwacki RW. Sci Adv. 2025 Dec 5;11(49):eady1420. doi: 10.1126/sciadv.ady1420. Epub 2025 Dec 3. PubMed 41337585.
Backbone
  Vector backbone: CL20
  Vector type: Mammalian Expression
Growth in bacteria
  Bacterial resistance: Ampicillin, 100 μg/mL
  Growth temperature: 37°C
  Growth strain: NEB Stable
  Copy number: High Copy
Gene/Insert
  Gene/Insert name: FOidr_073
  Species: H. sapiens (human)
  Mutation: Unmutated
  Tag / fusion protein: monomeric EGFP (N terminal on insert)
  Cloning method: Restriction Enzyme; 5′ cloning site Unknown (unknown if destroyed)
Terms and licenses: Academic/Nonprofit Terms; Industry Terms: Not Available to Industry
Depositor comments: ITGB6_RBMS1_385_525
How to cite: CL20_mEGFP_FOidr_073 was a gift from Richard Kriwacki (Addgene plasmid # 244625 ; http://n2t.net/addgene:244625 ; RRID:Addgene_244625)
